>Addgene plasmid #77333 | LRRK2 gRNA (BRDN0001147881) | addgene full sequence | sequence record 187558 | Addgene Assembled Sequence
CCCGGGTGCAAAGATGGATAAAGTTTTAAACAGAGAGGAATCTTTGCAGCTAATGGACCTTCTAGGTCTT
GAAAGGAGTGGGAATTGGCTCCGGTGCCCGTCAGTGGGCAGAGCGCACATCGCCCACAGTCCCCGAGAAG
TTGGGGGGAGGGGTCGGCAATTGATCCGGTGCCTAGAGAAGGTGGCGCGGGGTAAACTGGGAAAGTGATG
TCGTGTACTGGCTCCGCCTTTTTCCCGAGGGTGGGGGAGAACCGTATATAAGTGCAGTAGTCGCCGTGAA
CGTTCTTTTTCGCAACGGGTTTGCCGCCAGAACACAGGTAAGTGCCGTGTGTGGTTCCCGCGGGCCTGGC
CTCTTTACGGGTTATGGCCCTTGCGTGCCTTGAATTACTTCCACCTGGCTGCAGTACGTGATTCTTGATC
CCGAGCTTCGGGTTGGAAGTGGGTGGGAGAGTTCGAGGCCTTGCGCTTAAGGAGCCCCTTCGCCTCGTGC
TTGAGTTGAGGCCTGGCCTGGGCGCTGGGGCCGCCGCGTGCGAATCTGGTGGCACCTTCGCGCCTGTCTC
GCTGCTTTCGATAAGTCTCTAGCCATTTAAAATTTTTGATGACCTGCTGCGACGCTTTTTTTCTGGCAAG
ATAGTCTTGTAAATGCGGGCCAAGATCTGCACACTGGTATTTCGGTTTTTGGGGCCGCGGGCGGCGACGG
GGCCCGTGCGTCCCAGCGCACATGTTCGGCGAGGCGGGGCCTGCGAGCGCGGCCACCGAGAATCGGACGG
GGGTAGTCTCAAGCTGGCCGGCCTGCTCTGGTGCCTGGCCTCGCGCCGCCGTGTATCGCCCCGCCCTGGG
CGGCAAGGCTGGCCCGGTCGGCACCAGTTGCGTGAGCGGAAAGATGGCCGCTTCCCGGCCCTGCTGCAGG
GAGCTCAAAATGGAGGACGCGGCGCTCGGGAGAGCGGGCGGGTGAGTCACCCACACAAAGGAAAAGGGCC
TTTCCGTCCTCAGCCGTCGCTTCATGTGACTCCACGGAGTACCGGGCGCCGTCCAGGCACCTCGATTAGT
TCTCGAGCTTTTGGAGTACGTCGTCTTTAGGTTGGGGGGAGGGGTTTTATGCGATGGAGTTTCCCCACAC
TGAGTGGGTGGAGACTGAAGTTAGGCCAGCTTGGCACTTGATGTAATTCTCCTTGGAATTTGCCCTTTTT
GAGTTTGGATCTTGGTTCATTCTCAAGCCTCAGACAGTGGTTCAAAGTTTTTTTCTTCCATTTCAGGTGT
CGTGACGTACGGCCACCATGACCGAGTACAAGCCCACGGTGCGCCTCGCCACCCGCGACGACGTCCCCAG
GGCCGTACGCACCCTCGCCGCCGCGTTCGCCGACTACCCCGCCACGCGCCACACCGTCGATCCGGACCGC
CACATCGAGCGGGTCACCGAGCTGCAAGAACTCTTCCTCACGCGCGTCGGGCTCGACATCGGCAAGGTGT
GGGTCGCGGACGACGGCGCCGCCGTGGCGGTCTGGACCACGCCGGAGAGCGTCGAAGCGGGGGCGGTGTT
CGCCGAGATCGGCCCGCGCATGGCCGAGTTGAGCGGTTCCCGGCTGGCCGCGCAGCAACAGATGGAAGGC
CTCCTGGCGCCGCACCGGCCCAAGGAGCCCGCGTGGTTCCTGGCCACCGTCGGAGTCTCGCCCGACCACC
AGGGCAAGGGTCTGGGCAGCGCCGTCGTGCTCCCCGGAGTGGAGGCGGCCGAGCGCGCCGGGGTGCCCGC
CTTCCTGGAGACCTCCGCGCCCCGCAACCTCCCCTTCTACGAGCGGCTCGGCTTCACCGTCACCGCCGAC
GTCGAGGTGCCCGAAGGACCGCGCACCTGGTGCATGACCCGCAAGCCCGGTGCCTGAACGCGTTAAGTCG
ACAATCAACCTCTGGATTACAAAATTTGTGAAAGATTGACTGGTATTCTTAACTATGTTGCTCCTTTTAC
GCTATGTGGATACGCTGCTTTAATGCCTTTGTATCATGCTATTGCTTCCCGTATGGCTTTCATTTTCTCC
TCCTTGTATAAATCCTGGTTGCTGTCTCTTTATGAGGAGTTGTGGCCCGTTGTCAGGCAACGTGGCGTGG
TGTGCACTGTGTTTGCTGACGCAACCCCCACTGGTTGGGGCATTGCCACCACCTGTCAGCTCCTTTCCGG
GACTTTCGCTTTCCCCCTCCCTATTGCCACGGCGGAACTCATCGCCGCCTGCCTTGCCCGCTGCTGGACA
GGGGCTCGGCTGTTGGGCACTGACAATTCCGTGGTGTTGTCGGGGAAATCATCGTCCTTTCCTTGGCTGC
TCGCCTGTGTTGCCACCTGGATTCTGCGCGGGACGTCCTTCTGCTACGTCCCTTCGGCCCTCAATCCAGC
GGACCTTCCTTCCCGCGGCCTGCTGCCGGCTCTGCGGCCTCTTCCGCGTCTTCGCCTTCGCCCTCAGACG
AGTCGGATCTCCCTTTGGGCCGCCTCCCCGCGTCGACTTTAAGACCAATGACTTACAAGGCAGCTGTAGA
TCTTAGCCACTTTTTAAAAGAAAAGGGGGGACTGGAAGGGCTAATTCACTCCCAACGAAGACAAGATCTG
CTTTTTGCTTGTACTGGGTCTCTCTGGTTAGACCAGATCTGAGCCTGGGAGCTCTCTGGCTAACTAGGGA
ACCCACTGCTTAAGCCTCAATAAAGCTTGCCTTGAGTGCTTCAAGTAGTGTGTGCCCGTCTGTTGTGTGA
CTCTGGTAACTAGAGATCCCTCAGACCCTTTTAGTCAGTGTGGAAAATCTCTAGCAGTACGTATAGTAGT
TCATGTCATCTTATTATTCAGTATTTATAACTTGCAAAGAAATGAATATCAGAGAGTGAGAGGAACTTGT
TTATTGCAGCTTATAATGGTTACAAATAAAGCAATAGCATCACAAATTTCACAAATAAAGCATTTTTTTC
ACTGCATTCTAGTTGTGGTTTGTCCAAACTCATCAATGTATCTTATCATGTCTGGCTCTAGCTATCCCGC
CCCTAACTCCGCCCATCCCGCCCCTAACTCCGCCCAGTTCCGCCCATTCTCCGCCCCATGGCTGACTAAT
TTTTTTTATTTATGCAGAGGCCGAGGCCGCCTCGGCCTCTGAGCTATTCCAGAAGTAGTGAGGAGGCTTT
TTTGGAGGCCTAGGGACGTACCCAATTCGCCCTATAGTGAGTCGTATTACGCGCGCTCACTGGCCGTCGT
TTTACAACGTCGTGACTGGGAAAACCCTGGCGTTACCCAACTTAATCGCCTTGCAGCACATCCCCCTTTC
GCCAGCTGGCGTAATAGCGAAGAGGCCCGCACCGATCGCCCTTCCCAACAGTTGCGCAGCCTGAATGGCG
AATGGG
[124 nt withheld, positions 3367-3490]
C
[91 nt withheld, positions 3492-3582]
A
[49 nt withheld, positions 3584-3632]
CCTTTGACGTTGGAGTCCACGTTCTTT
[37 nt withheld, positions 3660-3696]
ACCCTATCTCGGTCTATTCTTTTGATTTATAAGGGATTTTGCCGATTTCGGCCTATTGGTTAAAAAATGA
GCTGATTTAACAAAAATTTAACGCGAATTTTAACAAAATATTAACGCTTACAATTTAGGTGGCACTTTTC
GGGGAAATGTGCGCGGAACCCCTATTTGTTTATTTTTCTAAATACATTCAAATATGTATCCGCTCATGAG
ACAATAACCCTGATAAATGCTTCAATAATATTGAAAAAGGAAGAGTATGAGTATTCAACATTTCCGTGTC
GCCCTTATTCCCTTTTTTGCGGCATTTTGCCTTCCTGTTTTTGCTCACCCAGAAACGCTGGTGAAAGTAA
AAGATGCTGAAGATCAGTTGGGTGCACGAGTGGGTTACATCGAACTGGATCTCAACAGCGGTAAGATCCT
TGAGAGTTTTCGCCCCGAAGAACGTTTTCCAATGATGAGCACTTTTAAAGTTCTGCTATGTGGCGCGGTA
TTATCCCGTATTGACGCCGGGCAAGAGCAACTCGGTCGCCGCATACACTATTCTCAGAATGACTTGGTTG
AGTACTCACCAGTCACAGAAAAGCATCTTACGGATGGCATGACAGTAAGAGAATTATGCAGTGCTGCCAT
AACCATGAGTGATAACACTGCGGCCAACTTACTTCTGACAACGATCGGAGGACCGAAGGAGCTAACCGCT
TTTTTGCACAACATGGGGGATCATGTAACTCGCCTTGATCGTTGGGAACCGGAGCTGAATGAAGCCATAC
CAAACGACGAGCGTGACACCACGATGCCTGTAGCAATGGCAACAACGTTGCGCAAACTATTAACTGGCGA
ACTACTTACTCTAGCTTCCCGGCAACAATTAATAGACTGGATGGAGGCGGATAAAGTTGCAGGACCACTT
CTGCGCTCGGCCCTTCCGGCTGGCTGGTTTATTGCTGATAAATCTGGAGCCGGTGAGCGTGGGTCTCGCG
GTATCATTGCAGCACTGGGGCCAGATGGTAAGCCCTCCCGTATCGTAGTTATCTACACGACGGGGAGTCA
GGCAACTATGGATGAACGAAATAGACAGATCGCTGAGATAGGTGCCTCACTGATTAAGCATTGGTAACTG
TCAGACCAAGTTTACTCATATATACTTTAGATTGATTTAAAACTTCATTTTTAATTTAAAAGGATCTAGG
TGAAGATCCTTTTTGATAATCTCATGACCAAAATCCCTTAACGTGAGTTTTCGTTCCACTGAGCGTCAGA
CCCCGTAGAAAAGATCAAAGGATCTTCTTGAGATCCTTTTTTTCTGCGCGTAATCTGCTGCTTGCAAACA
AAAAAACCACCGCTACCAGCGGTGGTTTGTTTGCCGGATCAAGAGCTACCAACTCTTTTTCCGAAGGTAA
CTGGCTTCAGCAGAGCGCAGATACCAAATACTGTTCTTCTAGTGTAGCCGTAGTTAGGCCACCACTTCAA
GAACTCTGTAGCACCGCCTACATACCTCGCTCTGCTAATCCTGTTACCAGTGGCTGCTGCCAGTGGCGAT
AAGTCGTGTCTTACCGGGTTGGACTCAAGACGATAGTTACCGGATAAGGCGCAGCGGTCGGGCTGAACGG
GGGGTTCGTGCACACAGCCCAGCTTGGAGCGAACGACCTACACCGAACTGAGATACCTACAGCGTGAGCT
ATGAGAAAGCGCCACGCTTCCCGAAGGGAGAAAGGCGGACAGGTATCCGGTAAGCGGCAGGGTCGGAACA
GGAGAGCGCACGAGGGAGCTTCCAGGGGGAAACGCCTGGTATCTTTATAGTCCTGTCGGGTTTCGCCACC
TCTGACTTGAGCGTCGATTTTTGTGATGCTCGTCAGGGGGGCGGAGCCTATGGAAAAACGCCAGCAACGC
GGCCTTTTTACGGTTCCTGGCCTTTTGCTGGCCTTTTGCTCACATGTTCTTTCCTGCGTTATCCCCTGAT
TCTGTGGATAACCGTATTACCGCCTTTGAGTGAGCTGATACCGCTCGCCGCAGCCGAACGACCGAGCGCA
GCGAGTCAGTGAGCGAGGAAGCGGAAGAGCGCCCAATACGCAAACCGCCTCTCCCCGCGCGTTGGCCGAT
TCATTAATGCAGCTGGCACGACAGGTTTCCCGACTGGAAAGCGGGCAGTGAGCGCAACGCAATTAATGTG
AGTTAGCTCACTCATTAGGCACCCCAGGCTTTACACTTTATGCTTCCGGCTCGTATGTTGTGTGGAATTG
TGAGCGGATAACAATTTCACACAGGAAACAGCTATGACCATGATTACGCCAAGCGCGCAATTAACCCTCA
CTAAAGGGAACAAAAGCTGGAGCTGCAAGCTTAATGTAGTCTTATGCAATACTCTTGTAGTCTTGCAACA
TGGTAACGATGAGTTAGCAACATGCCTTACAAGGAGAGAAAAAGCACCGTGCATGCCGATTGGTGGAAGT
AAGGTGGTACGATCGTGCCTTATTAGGAAGGCAACAGACGGGTCTGACATGGATTGGACGAACCACTGAA
TTGCCGCATTGCAGAGATATTGTATTTAAGTGCCTAGCTCGATACATAAACGGGTCTCTCTGGTTAGACC
AGATCTGAGCCTGGGAGCTCTCTGGCTAACTAGGGAACCCACTGCTTAAGCCTCAATAAAGCTTGCCTTG
AGTGCTTCAAGTAGTGTGTGCCCGTCTGTTGTGTGACTCTGGTAACTAGAGATCCCTCAGACCCTTTTAG
TCAGTGTGGAAAATCTCTAGCAGTGGCGCCCGAACAGGGACTTGAAAGCGAAAGGGAAACCAGAGGAGCT
CTCTCGACGCAGGACTCGGCTTGCTGAAGCGCGCACGGCAAGAGGCGAGGGGCGGCGACTGGTGAGTACG
CCAAAAATTTTGACTAGCGGAGGCTAGAAGGAGAGAGATGGGTGCGAGAGCGTCAGTATTAAGCGGGGGA
GAATTAGATCGCGATGGGAAAAAATTCGGTTAAGGCCAGGGGGAAAGAAAAAATATAAATTAAAACATAT
AGTATGGGCAAGCAGGGAGCTAGAACGATTCGCAGTTAATCCTGGCCTGTTAGAAACATCAGAAGGCTGT
AGACAAATACTGGGACAGCTACAACCATCCCTTCAGACAGGATCAGAAGAACTTAGATCATTATATAATA
CAGTAGCAACCCTCTATTGTGTGCATCAAAGGATAGAGATAAAAGACACCAAGGAAGCTTTAGACAAGAT
AGAGGAAGAGCAAAACAAAAGTAAGACCACCGCACAGCAAGCGGCCGCTGATCTTCAGACCTGGAGGAGG
AGATATGAGGGACAATTGGAGAAGTGAATTATATAAATATAAAGTAGTAAAAATTGAACCATTAGGAGTA
GCACCCACCAAGGCAAAGAGAAGAGTGGTGCAGAGAGAAAAAAGAGCAGTGGGAATAGGAGCTTTGTTCC
TTGGGTTCTTGGGAGCAGCAGGAAGCACTATGGGCGCAGCGTCAATGACGCTGACGGTACAGGCCAGACA
ATTATTGTCTGGTATAGTGCAGCAGCAGAACAATTTGCTGAGGGCTATTGAGGCGCAACAGCATCTGTTG
CAACTCACAGTCTGGGGCATCAAGCAGCTCCAGGCAAGAATCCTGGCTGTGGAAAGATACCTAAAGGATC
AACAGCTCCTGGGGATTTGGGGTTGCTCTGGAAAACTCATTTGCACCACTGCTGTGCCTTGGAATGCTAG
TTGGAGTAATAAATCTCTGGAACAGATTTGGAATCACACGACCTGGATGGAGTGGGACAGAGAAATTAAC
AATTACACAAGCTTAATACACTCCTTAATTGAAGAATCGCAAAACCAGCAAGAAAAGAATGAACAAGAAT
TATTGGAATTAGATAAATGGGCAAGTTTGTGGAATTGGTTTAACATAACAAATTGGCTGTGGTATATAAA
ATTATTCATAATGATAGTAGGAGGCTTGGTAGGTTTAAGAATAGTTTTTGCTGTACTTTCTATAGTGAAT
AGAGTTAGGCAGGGATATTCACCATTATCGTTTCAGACCCACCTCCCAACCCCGAGGGGACCCAGAGAGG
GCCTATTTCCCATGATTCCTTCATATTTGCATATACGATACAAGGCTGTTAGAGAGATAATTAGAATTAA
TTTGACTGTAAACACAAAGATATTAGTACAAAATACGTGACGTAGAAAGTAATAATTTCTTGGGTAGTTT
GCAGTTTTAAAATTATGTTTTAAAATGGACTATCATATGCTTACCGTAACTTGAAAGTATTTCGATTTCT
TGGCTTTATATATCTTGTGGAAAGGACGAAACACCGCATGCCAGAAGAATCCAGGGGTTTTAGAGCTAGA
AATAGCAAGTTAAAATAAGGCTAGTCCGTTATCAACTTGAAAAAGTGGCACCGAGTCGGTGCTTTTTTAA
GCTTGGCGTAACTAGATCTTGAGACAAATGGCAGTATTCATCCACAATTTTAAAAGAAAAGGGGGGATTG
GGGGGTACAGTGCAGGGGAAAGAATAGTAGACATAATAGCAACAGACATACAAACTAAAGAATTACAAAA
ACAAATTACAAAAATTCAAAATTTTCGGGTTTATTACAGGGACAGCAGAGATCCACTTTGGCGCCGGCTC
GAGGGGG
Features (pLannotate 1.2.2; 29 found; start..end, strand, type, name):
     14..80      +  CDS            small t antigen (fragment): SV40 (simian virus 40) small t antigen
    106..317     +  promoter       EF-1α core promoter: core promoter for human elongation factor EF-1α
    318..1256    +  intron         EF-1α intron A: intron upstream of the start codon of human EF-1α
   1278..1877    +  CDS            PuroR (fragment): puromycin N-acetyltransferase; pac from Streptomyces; confers resistance to puromycin
   1893..2481    +  misc_feature   WPRE: woodchuck hepatitis virus posttranscriptional regulatory element
   2532..2551    +  misc_feature   cPPT/CTS (fragment): central polypurine tract and central termination sequence of HIV-1
   2553..2786    +  LTR            3' LTR (ΔU3): self-inactivating 3' long terminal repeat (LTR) from HIV-1
   2864..2985    +  polyA_signal   SV40 poly(A) signal: SV40 polyadenylation signal
   3025..3160    +  rep_origin     SV40 ori: SV40 origin of replication
   3181..3199    -  promoter       T7 promoter: promoter for bacteriophage T7 RNA polymerase
   3207..3362    +  CDS            lacZα (fragment): LacZα fragment of β-galactosidase; lacZ fragment
   3367..3795    +  rep_origin     f1 ori (sequence partly withheld): f1 bacteriophage origin of replication; arrow indicates direction of (+) strand synthesis
   3848..3952    +  promoter       AmpR promoter: bla
   3953..4813    +  CDS            AmpR: β-lactamase; bla; confers resistance to ampicillin, carbenicillin, and related antibiotics
   4984..5572    +  rep_origin     ori: high-copy-number ColE1/pMB1/pBR322/pUC origin of replication
   5755..5847    +  CDS            lacI (fragment): lac repressor; lacI; The lac repressor binds to the lac operator to inhibit transcription in E. coli. This inhibition can be relieved by adding lactose or isopropyl-β-D-thiogalactopyranoside (IPTG).
   5860..5881    +  protein_bind   CAP binding site: CAP binding activates transcription in the presence of cAMP. E. coli catabolite activator protein
   5896..5926    +  promoter       lac promoter: promoter for the E. coli lac operon
   5934..5950    +  protein_bind   lac operator: The lac repressor binds to the lac operator to inhibit transcription in E. coli. This inhibition can be relieved by adding lactose or isopropyl-β-D-thiogalactopyranoside (IPTG). lac repressor encoded by lacI
   5995..6013    +  promoter       T3 promoter: promoter for bacteriophage T3 RNA polymerase
   6041..6267    +  promoter       RSV promoter: Rous sarcoma virus enhancer/promoter
   6268..6448    +  LTR            5' LTR (truncated): truncated 5' long terminal repeat (LTR) from HIV-1
   6495..6620    +  misc_feature   HIV-1 Ψ: packaging signal of human immunodeficiency virus type 1
   6604..6967    +  CDS            HIV-1 gag (fragment): gag protein from human immunodeficiency virus 1; gag
   7113..7346    +  misc_feature   RRE: The Rev response element (RRE) of HIV-1 allows for Rev-dependent mRNA export from the nucleus to the cytoplasm.
   7723..7749    +  CDS            Rev (fragment): human immunodeficiency virus 1 (HIV-1) Rev protein; rev; enhances nuclear export of unspliced and incompletely spliced viral mRNAs
   7753..7993    +  promoter       U6 promoter: RNA polymerase III promoter for human U6 snRNA
   8023..8098    +  misc_RNA       gRNA scaffold: guide RNA scaffold for the Streptococcus pyogenes CRISPR/Cas9 system
   8154..8271    +  misc_feature   cPPT/CTS: central polypurine tract and central termination sequence of HIV-1
