[The description below was written by a language model from this plasmid's Addgene catalogue record and pLannotate feature annotations shown in this document.]
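Description:
LRRK2 gRNA (BRDN0001147881) is a third-generation lentiviral CRISPR guide plasmid built on the lentiGuide-Puro backbone and designed to target human LRRK2 (also known as PARK8 or dardarin), a kinase gene. It is one clone from a human kinome gRNA collection. It is propagated in E. coli as a high-copy plasmid using a ColE1/pUC-type origin and the β-lactamase (AmpR) gene for ampicillin selection. An f1 origin, SV40 origin and residual lac/T7/T3 elements are also present as backbone remnants.

The lentiviral transfer cassette begins with an RSV promoter fused to a truncated HIV-1 5' LTR, which makes genomic RNA production Tat-independent. This is followed by the Ψ packaging signal with a partial gag sequence and the Rev response element for nuclear export of the full-length transcript. Downstream, a human U6 RNA polymerase III promoter drives the LRRK2-specific spacer joined to the Streptococcus pyogenes Cas9 guide RNA scaffold. A cPPT/CTS element follows, which aids nuclear import of the reverse-transcribed genome. A second expression unit uses the EF-1α core promoter with its intron A to express puromycin N-acetyltransferase, allowing puromycin selection of transduced mammalian cells, and a WPRE enhances transcript stability and expression. The cassette ends in a self-inactivating ΔU3 3' LTR, which disables LTR promoter activity after integration, followed by an SV40 polyadenylation signal.

The plasmid carries no Cas9. It is meant to be packaged into lentivirus and used in cells that already express Cas9 or alongside a separate Cas9 lentiviral vector, typically for LRRK2 knockout.
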