Addgene plasmid #77333: LRRK2 gRNA (BRDN0001147881)
Purpose: 3rd generation lentiviral gRNA plasmid targeting human LRRK2
Depositing lab: John Doench & David Root. Depositing organization: Broad Institute. Publication: Optimized sgRNA design to maximize activity and minimize off-target effects of CRISPR-Cas9. Doench JG, Fusi N, Sullender M, Hegde M, Vaimberg EW, Donovan KF, Smith I, Tothova Z, Wilen C, Orchard R, Virgin HW, Listgarten J, Root DE. Nat Biotechnol. 2016 Jan 18. doi: 10.1038/nbt.3437. PubMed 26780180.
Backbone
  Vector backbone: lentiGuide-Puro
  Backbone manufacturer: Zhang Lab (Addgene plasmid # 52963)
  Vector type: Mammalian Expression, Lentiviral, CRISPR
  Selectable markers: Puromycin
Growth in bacteria
  Bacterial resistance: Ampicillin, 100 μg/mL
  Growth temperature: 37°C
  Growth strain: DH5alpha
  Copy number: High Copy
Gene/Insert
  Gene/Insert name: LRRK2 (alt names: LRRK2; NM_198578.3)
  gRNA/shRNA sequence: CATGCCAGAAGAATCCAGGG
  Species: H. sapiens (human)
  Entrez Gene: LRRK2 (a.k.a. AURA17, DARDARIN, PARK8, RIPK7, ROCO2)
  Promoter: hU6
  Cloning method: Unknown
  Sequencing primers: 5′ U6-F; 3′ pS2-R
Terms and licenses: Academic/Nonprofit Terms; Industry Terms: Not Available to Industry
Depositor comments: The gRNA was designed to target the following Genbank reference sequence(s): NM_198578.3. Note that this plasmid does NOT contain Cas9. It should be used in conjunction with lentiCas9-Blast (Addgene #52962) or otherwise with cell lines already expressing Cas9. Browse the full kinome gRNA library at http://www.addgene.org/pooled-library/broadgpp-human-kinome/ or visit http://www.broadinstitute.org/rnai/public/ for detailed protocols and information.
How to cite: LRRK2 gRNA (BRDN0001147881) was a gift from John Doench & David Root (Addgene plasmid # 77333 ; http://n2t.net/addgene:77333 ; RRID:Addgene_77333)
