>Addgene plasmid #77333 | LRRK2 gRNA (BRDN0001147881) | depositor partial sequence | sequence record 144793 | Target Sequence
CATGCCAGAAGAATCCAGGG
