>Addgene plasmid #77333 | LRRK2 gRNA (BRDN0001147881) | addgene partial sequence | sequence record 187557 | hU6-F
CGTAGAAAGTAATAATTTCTTGGGTAGTTTGCAGTTTTAAAATTATGTTTTAAAATGGACTATCATATGC
TTACCGTAACTTGAAAGTATTTCGATTTCTTGGCTTTATATATCTTGTGGAAAGGACGAAACACCGCATG
CCAGAAGAATCCAGGGTTTTAGAGCTAGAAATAGCAAGTTAAAATAAGGCTAGTCCGTTATCAACTTGAA
AAAGTGGCACCGAGTCGGTGCTTTTTTAAGCTTGGCGTAACTAGATCTTGAGACAAATGGCAGTATTCAT
CCACAATTTTAAAAGAAAAGGGGGGATTGGGGGGTACAGTGCAGGGGAAAGAATAGTAGACATAATAGCA
ACAGACATACAAACTAAAGAATTACAAAAACAAATTACAAAAATTCAAAATTTTCGGGTTTATTACAGGG
ACAGCAGAGATCCACTTTGGCGCCGGCTCGAGGGGGCCCGGGTGCAAAGATGGATAAAGTTTTAAACAGA
GAGGAATCTTTGCAGCTAATGGACCTTCTAGGTCTTGAAAGGAGTGGGAATTGGCTCCGGTGCCCGTCAG
TGGGCAGAGC
